Addgene plasmid #32967: 3XMEF2-luc
Purpose: Reporter gene for MEF2 activity with 3 MEF2 sites upstream of a c-fos minimal promoter
Depositing lab: Ron Prywes. Depositing organization: Columbia University.
Backbone
  Vector backbone: pGL3-promoter modified
  Backbone manufacturer: Promega
  Backbone size w/o insert (bp): 5000
  Vector type: Mammalian Expression, Luciferase
Growth in bacteria
  Bacterial resistance: Ampicillin, 100 μg/mL
  Growth temperature: 37°C
  Growth strain: DH5alpha
  Copy number: High Copy
Gene/Insert
  Gene/Insert name: MEF2 binding sites
  Species: H. sapiens (human)
  Entrez Gene: MEF2A (a.k.a. ADCAD1, RSRFC4, RSRFC9, mef2)
  Promoter: MEF2
  Tag / fusion protein: Luciferase (C terminal on backbone)
  Cloning method: Restriction Enzyme; 5′ cloning site None (unknown if destroyed); 3′ cloning site None (unknown if destroyed)
  Sequencing primers: 5′ RVprimer3; 3′ Luc_N_Rev
Terms and licenses: Academic/Nonprofit Terms; Industry Terms: Not Available to Industry
Depositor comments: This plasmid was cloned from pFOS WT-GL3 (Addgene #11983), where the human c-fos promoter was removed and replaced with 4 MEF2 sites. See author's map for restriction site/MCS details.
How to cite: 3XMEF2-luc was a gift from Ron Prywes (Addgene plasmid # 32967 ; http://n2t.net/addgene:32967 ; RRID:Addgene_32967)
