[The description below was written by a language model from this plasmid's Addgene catalogue record and pLannotate feature annotations shown in this document.]
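Description:
3XMEF2-luc is a mammalian luciferase reporter plasmid for measuring the transcriptional activity of MEF2 family factors. According to the catalogue entry it is built on a modified pGL3-promoter backbone and was derived from a c-fos promoter–luciferase construct by removing the human c-fos promoter and substituting multimerised MEF2 binding sites placed upstream of a c-fos minimal promoter. The record is not consistent about the number of sites: the name and stated purpose indicate three, whereas the depositor comment mentions four. The cloning sites are not recorded.

The feature table, generated from a 5,943 nt full sequence (somewhat larger than the roughly 5 kb backbone size listed), shows the firefly (Photinus pyralis) luciferase coding sequence on the reverse strand. Downstream of it lie an SV40 small t antigen intron and SV40 polyadenylation signals for processing of the reporter transcript. Two further SV40 poly(A) signals sit upstream of the promoter region, an arrangement commonly used to terminate read-through transcription from the backbone and so lower background. The MEF2 sites and minimal promoter are not annotated, but would fall in the unannotated stretch immediately upstream of the luciferase start. Short fragments called as rop, bom, lacI, U6 promoter and polylinker remnants are probably backbone leftovers or incidental matches rather than functional parts.

The plasmid is propagated in E. coli through a high-copy ColE1/pUC-type origin and selected with ampicillin via β-lactamase under its own promoter. No mammalian selection marker is annotated, which fits transient transfection. Luciferase output then reports endogenous or co-expressed MEF2 activity, for instance in response to signalling pathways.
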