Features (pLannotate 1.2.2; 23 found; start..end, strand, type, name):
      1..36      +  CDS            rop (fragment): Rop protein, which maintains plasmids at low copy number; rop
    138..187     +  misc_feature   bom (fragment): basis of mobility region from pBR322
    188..322     -  polyA_signal   SV40 poly(A) signal: SV40 polyadenylation signal
    326..346     -  misc_feature   MCS (fragment): pBluescript multiple cloning site
    346..480     -  polyA_signal   SV40 poly(A) signal: SV40 polyadenylation signal
    503..586     -  CDS            large T antigen (fragment): large T antigen from SV40 (simian virus 40)
    905..925     -  CDS            SV40 NLS: nuclear localization signal of SV40 (simian virus 40) large T antigen
   1055..1120    -  intron         small t intron: SV40 (simian virus 40) small t antigen intron
   1122..1196    -  CDS            small t antigen (fragment): SV40 (simian virus 40) small t antigen
   1198..1227    -  misc_feature   MCS (fragment): pBluescript multiple cloning site
   1312..1328    +  promoter       U6 promoter (fragment): RNA polymerase III promoter for mouse U6 snRNA (Das et al., 1988)
   1374..3023    -  CDS            LUCI_PHOPY: Experimental evidence at protein level: Swiss-Prot protein existence level 1. Produces green light with a wavelength of 562 nm. From Photinus pyralis (Common eastern firefly) (Lampyris pyralis).
   3027..3043    +  misc_feature   MCS (fragment): pUC18/19 multiple cloning site
   3248..3382    -  polyA_signal   SV40 poly(A) signal: SV40 polyadenylation signal
   3402..3478    -  CDS            large T antigen (fragment): large T antigen from SV40 (simian virus 40)
   3476..3610    -  polyA_signal   SV40 poly(A) signal: SV40 polyadenylation signal
   3630..3706    -  CDS            large T antigen (fragment): large T antigen from SV40 (simian virus 40)
   3708..3747    +  CDS            rop (fragment): Rop protein, which maintains plasmids at low copy number; rop
   3849..3888    +  misc_feature   bom (fragment): basis of mobility region from pBR322
   3889..3942    -  CDS            lacI (fragment): lac repressor; lacI; The lac repressor binds to the lac operator to inhibit transcription in E. coli. This inhibition can be relieved by adding lactose or isopropyl-β-D-thiogalactopyranoside (IPTG).
   4125..4713    -  rep_origin     ori: high-copy-number ColE1/pMB1/pBR322/pUC origin of replication
   4884..5744    -  CDS            AmpR: β-lactamase; bla; confers resistance to ampicillin, carbenicillin, and related antibiotics
   5745..5849    -  promoter       AmpR promoter: bla
>Addgene plasmid #32967 | 3XMEF2-luc | addgene full sequence | sequence record 228104 | Addgene NGS Result
CTCGCGCGTTTCGGTGATGACGGTGAAAACCTCTGACACATGCAGCTCCCGGAGACGGTCACAGCTTGTC
TGTAAGCGGATGCCGGGAGCAGACAAGCCCGTCAGGGCGCGTCAGCGGGTGTTGGCGGGTGTCGGGGCTG
GCTTAACTATGCGGCATCAGAGCAGATTGTACTGAGAGTGCACCATAGATCCAGACATGATAAGATACAT
TGATGAGTTTGGACAAACCACAACTAGAATGCAGTGAAAAAAATGCTTTATTTGTGAAATTTGTGATGCT
ATTGCTTTATTTGTAACCATTATAAGCTGCAATAAACAAGTTCCGGGTACCGGGCCCCCCCTCGAGATCC
AGACATGATAAGATACATTGATGAGTTTGGACAAACCACAACTAGAATGCAGTGAAAAAAATGCTTTATT
TGTGAAATTTGTGATGCTATTGCTTTATTTGTAACCATTATAAGCTGCAATAAACAAGTTAACAACAACA
ATTGCATTCATTTTATGTTTCAGGTTCAGGGGGAGGTGTGGGAGGTTTTTTAAAGCAAGTAAAACCTCTA
CAAATGTGGTATGGCTGATTATGATCTCTAGTCAAGGCACTATACATCAAATATTCCTTATTAACCCCTT
TACAAATTAAAAAGCTAAAGGTACACAATTTTTGAGCATAGTTATTAATAGCAGACACTCTATGCCTGTG
TGGAGTAAGAAAAAACAGTATGTTATGATTATAACTGTTATGCCTACTTATAAAGGTTACAGAATATTTT
TCCATAATTTTCTTGTATAGCAGTGCAGCTTTTTCCTTTGTGGTGTAAATAGCAAAGCAAGCAAGAGTTC
TATTACTAAACACAGCATGACTCAAAAAACTTAGCAATTCTGAAGGAAAGTCCTTGGGGTCTTCTACCTT
TCTCTTCTTTTTTGGAGGAGTAGAATGTTGAGAGTCAGCAGTAGCCTCATCATCACTAGATGGCATTTCT
TCTGAGCAAAACAGGTTTTCCTCATTAAAGGCATTCCACCACTGCTCCCATTCATCAGTTCCATAGGTTG
GAATCTAAAATACACAAACAATTAGAATCAGTAGTTTAACACATTATACACTTAAAAATTTTATATTTAC
CTTAGAGCTTTAAATCTCTGTAGGTAGTTTGTCCAATTATGTCACACCACAGAAGTAAGGTTCCTTCACA
AAGATCCTCTAGAGCGGCCGCCACCGCGGTGGAGCTCGAATTCCTTTTTAGTTACCTATACCTGATTTTA
TTATTCGTTAAAATAGTACAGTGACCCACAATTACAAAATTACCATTCATCAATTTGCATATAATATTAC
AATAGCTAAGAATTTCGTCATCGCTGAATACAGTTACATTTTACAATTTGGACTTTCCGCCCTTCTTGGC
CTTTATGAGGATCTCTCTGATTTTTCTTGCGTCGAGTTTTCCGGTAAGACCTTTCGGTACTTCGTCCACA
AACACAACTCCTCCGCGCAACTTTTTCGCGGTTGTTACTTGACTGGCGACGTAATCCACGATCTCTTTTT
CCGTCATCGTCTTTCCGTGCTCCAAAACAACAACGGCGGCGGGAAGTTCACCGGCGTCATCGTCGGGAAG
ACCTGCCACGCCCGCGTCGAAGATGTTGGGGTGTTGTAACAATATCGATTCCAATTCAGCGGGGGCCACC
TGATATCCTTTGTATTTAATTAAAGACTTCAAGCGGTCAACTATGAAGAAGTGTTCGTCTTCGTCCCAGT
AAGCTATGTCTCCAGAATGTAGCCATCCATCCTTGTCAATCAAGGCGTTGGTCGCTTCCGGATTGTTTAC
ATAACCGGACATAATCATAGGTCCTCTGACACATAATTCGCCTCTCTGATTAACGCCCAGCGTTTTCCCG
GTATCCAGATCCACAACCTTCGCTTCAAAAAATGGAACAACTTTACCGACCGCGCCCGGTTTATCATCCC
CCTCGGGTGTAATCAGAATAGCTGATGTAGTCTCAGTGAGCCCATATCCTTGTCGTATCCCTGGAAGATG
GAAGCGTTTTGCAACCGCTTCCCCGACTTCTTTCGAAAGAGGTGCGCCCCCAGAAGCAATTTCGTGTAAA
TTAGATAAATCGTATTTGTCAATCAGAGTGCTTTTGGCGAAGAATGAAAATAGGGTTGGTACTAGCAACG
CACTTTGAATTTTGTAATCCTGAAGGGATCGTAAAAACAGCTCTTCTTCAAATCTATACATTAAGACGAC
TCGAAATCCACATATCAAATATCCGAGTGTAGTAAACATTCCAAAACCGTGATGGAATGGAACAACACTT
AAAATCGCAGTATCCGGAATGATTTGATTGCCAAAAATAGGATCTCTGGCATGCGAGAATCTGACGCAGG
CAGTTCTATGCGGAAGGGCCACACCCTTAGGTAACCCAGTAGATCCAGAGGAATTCATTATCAGTGCAAT
TGTTTTGTCACGATCAAAGGACTCTGGTACAAAATCGTATTCATTAAAACCGGGAGGTAGATGAGATGTG
ACGAACGTGTACATCGACTGAAATCCCTGGTAATCCGTTTTAGAATCCATGATAATAATTTTCTGGATTA
TTGGTAATTTTTTTTGCACGTTCAAAATTTTTTGCAACCCCTTTTTGGAAACAAACACTACGGTAGGCTG
CGAAATGTTCATACTGTTGAGCAATTCACGTTCATTATAAATGTCGTTCGCGGGCGCAACTGCAACTCCG
ATAAATAACGCGCCCAACACCGGCATAAAGAATTGAAGAGAGTTTTCACTGCATACGACGATTCTGTGAT
TTGTATTCAGCCCATATCGTTTCATAGCTTCTGCCAACCGAACGGACATTTCGAAGTATTCCGCGTACGT
GATGTTCACCTCGATATGTGCATCTGTAAAAGCAATTGTTCCAGGAACCAGGGCGTATCTCTTCATAGCC
TTATGCAGTTGCTCTCCAGCGGTTCCATCCTCTAGAGGATAGAATGGCGCCGGGCCTTTCTTTATGTTTT
TGGCGTCTTCCATGGAGATCCTCTAGAGTCGACTCTAGAGGCCGCCGGCTCAGTCTTGGCTTCTCAGTTG
CTCGCTGCAGATGCGGTTGGAGTACGAGGCGCCGCAGCCACTGCTTTTATAACAAGCGTTTTATGAATGA
GTGCAGATCTCGAGGGCTATTTTTAGGGCCTCGAGGGCTATTTTTAGGGCCTCGAGGGCTATTTTTAGCA
AGCTTGGGCTGCAGGTCGACTCTAGAGGATCCAGACATGATAAGATACATTGATGAGTTTGGACAAACCA
CAACTAGAATGCAGTGAAAAAAATGCTTTATTTGTGAAATTTGTGATGCTATTGCTTTATTTGTAACCAT
TATAAGCTGCAATAAACAAGTTAACAACAATTGCATTCATTTTATGTTTCAGGTTCAGGGGGAGGTGTGG
GAGGTTTTTTAAAGCAAGTAAAACCTCTACAAATGTGATATGGCTGATCCAGACATGATAAGATACATTG
ATGAGTTTGGACAAACCACAACTAGAATGCAGTGAAAAAAATGCTTTATTTGTGAAATTTGTGATGCTAT
TGCTTTATTTGTAACCATTATAAGCTGCAATAAACAAGTTAACAACAATTGCATTCATTTTATGTTTCAG
GTTCAGGGGGAGGTGTGGGAGGTTTTTTAAAGCAAGTAAAACCTCTACAAATGTGATATGGCTGATCCTG
CCTCGCGCGTTTCGGTGATGACGGTGAAAACCTCTGACACATGCAGCTCCCGGAGACGGTCACAGCTTGT
CTGTAAGCGGATGCCGGGAGCAGACAAGCCCGTCAGGGCGCGTCAGCGGGTGTTGGCGGGTGTCGGGGCG
CAGCCATGACCCAGTCACGTAGCGATAGCGGAGTGTATCTGCATTAATGAATCGGCCAACGCGCGGGGAG
AGGCGGTTTGCGTATTGGGCGCTCTTCCGCTTCCTCGCTCACTGACTCGCTGCGCTCGGTCGTTCGGCTG
CGGCGAGCGGTATCAGCTCACTCAAAGGCGGTAATACGGTTATCCACAGAATCAGGGGATAACGCAGGAA
AGAACATGTGAGCAAAAGGCCAGCAAAAGGCCAGGAACCGTAAAAAGGCCGCGTTGCTGGCGTTTTTCCA
TAGGCTCCGCCCCCCTGACGAGCATCACAAAAATCGACGCTCAAGTCAGAGGTGGCGAAACCCGACAGGA
CTATAAAGATACCAGGCGTTTCCCCCTGGAAGCTCCCTCGTGCGCTCTCCTGTTCCGACCCTGCCGCTTA
CCGGATACCTGTCCGCCTTTCTCCCTTCGGGAAGCGTGGCGCTTTCTCATAGCTCACGCTGTAGGTATCT
CAGTTCGGTGTAGGTCGTTCGCTCCAAGCTGGGCTGTGTGCACGAACCCCCCGTTCAGCCCGACCGCTGC
GCCTTATCCGGTAACTATCGTCTTGAGTCCAACCCGGTAAGACACGACTTATCGCCACTGGCAGCAGCCA
CTGGTAACAGGATTAGCAGAGCGAGGTATGTAGGCGGTGCTACAGAGTTCTTGAAGTGGTGGCCTAACTA
CGGCTACACTAGAAGAACAGTATTTGGTATCTGCGCTCTGCTGAAGCCAGTTACCTTCGGAAAAAGAGTT
GGTAGCTCTTGATCCGGCAAACAAACCACCGCTGGTAGCGGTGGTTTTTTTGTTTGCAAGCAGCAGATTA
CGCGCAGAAAAAAAGGATCTCAAGAAGATCCTTTGATCTTTTCTACGGGGTCTGACGCTCAGTGGAACGA
AAACTCACGTTAAGGGATTTTGGTCATGAGATTATCAAAAAGGATCTTCACCTAGATCCTTTTAAATTAA
AAATGAAGTTTTAAATCAATCTAAAGTATATATGAGTAAACTTGGTCTGACAGTTACCAATGCTTAATCA
GTGAGGCACCTATCTCAGCGATCTGTCTATTTCGTTCATCCATAGTTGCCTGACTCCCCGTCGTGTAGAT
AACTACGATACGGGAGGGCTTACCATCTGGCCCCAGTGCTGCAATGATACCGCGAGACCCACGCTCACCG
GCTCCAGATTTATCAGCAATAAACCAGCCAGCCGGAAGGGCCGAGCGCAGAAGTGGTCCTGCAACTTTAT
CCGCCTCCATCCAGTCTATTAATTGTTGCCGGGAAGCTAGAGTAAGTAGTTCGCCAGTTAATAGTTTGCG
CAACGTTGTTGCCATTGCTACAGGCATCGTGGTGTCACGCTCGTCGTTTGGTATGGCTTCATTCAGCTCC
GGTTCCCAACGATCAAGGCGAGTTACATGATCCCCCATGTTGTGCAAAAAAGCGGTTAGCTCCTTCGGTC
CTCCGATCGTTGTCAGAAGTAAGTTGGCCGCAGTGTTATCACTCATGGTTATGGCAGCACTGCATAATTC
TCTTACTGTCATGCCATCCGTAAGATGCTTTTCTGTGACTGGTGAGTACTCAACCAAGTCATTCTGAGAA
TAGTGTATGCGGCGACCGAGTTGCTCTTGCCCGGCGTCAATACGGGATAATACCGCGCCACATAGCAGAA
CTTTAAAAGTGCTCATCATTGGAAAACGTTCTTCGGGGCGAAAACTCTCAAGGATCTTACCGCTGTTGAG
ATCCAGTTCGATGTAACCCACTCGTGCACCCAACTGATCTTCAGCATCTTTTACTTTCACCAGCGTTTCT
GGGTGAGCAAAAACAGGAAGGCAAAATGCCGCAAAAAAGGGAATAAGGGCGACACGGAAATGTTGAATAC
TCATACTCTTCCTTTTTCAATATTATTGAAGCATTTATCAGGGTTATTGTCTCATGAGCGGATACATATT
TGAATGTATTTAGAAAAATAAACAAATAGGGGTTCCGCGCACATTTCCCCGAAAAGTGCCACCTGACGTC
TAAGAAACCATTATTATCATGACATTAACCTATAAAAATAGGCGTATCACGAGGCCCTTTCGT
