>Addgene plasmid #32967 | 3XMEF2-luc | addgene partial sequence | sequence record 39403 | LucNRev 5'-CCTTATGCAGTTGCTCTCC-3'
GAATGGCGCCGGGCCTTTCTTTATGTTTTTGGCGTCTTCCATGGAGATCCTCTAGAGTCGACTCTAGAGG
CCGCCGGCTCAGTCTTGGCTTCTCAGTTGCTCGCTGCAGATGCGGTTGGAGTACGAGGCGCCGCAGCCAC
TGCTTTTATAACAAGCGTTTTATGAATGAGTGCAGATCTCGAGGGCTATTTTTAGGGCCTCGAGGGCTAT
TTTTAGGGCCTCGAGGGCTATTTTTAGCAAGCTTGGGCTGCAGGTCGACTCTAGAGGATCCAGACATGAT
AAGATACATTGATGAGTTTGGACAAACCACAACTAGAATGCAGTGAAAAAAATGCTTTATTTGTGAAATT
TGTGATGCTATTGCTTTATTTGTAACCATTATAAGCTGCAATAAACAAGTTAACAACAATTGCATTCATT
TTATGTTTCAGGTTCAGGGGGAGGTGTGGGAGGTTTTTTAAAGCAAGTAAAACCTCTACAAATGTGATAT
GGCTGATCCAGACATGATAAGATACATTGATGAGTTTGGACAAACCACAACTAGAATGCAGTGAAAAAAA
TGCTTTATTTGTGAAATTTGTGATGCTATTGCTTTATTTGTAACCATTATAAGCTGCAATAAACAAGTTA
ACAACAATTGCATTCATTTTATGTTTCAGGTTCAGGGGGAGGTGTGGGAGGTTTTTTAAAGCAAGTAAAA
CCTCTACAAATGTGATATGGCTGA
